Addgene plasmid #114748: AT2G19210 A3_pECIA14
Purpose: Prey vector AT2G19210 A3_pECIA14 should be used with bait vector AT2G19210 A3_pECIA2.
Depositing lab: Youssef Belkhadir. Depositing organization: Gregor Mendel Institute of Molecular Plant Biology. Publication: An extracellular network of Arabidopsis leucine-rich repeat receptor kinases. Smakowska-Luzan E, Mott GA, Parys K, Stegmann M, Howton TC, Layeghifard M, Neuhold J, Lehner A, Kong J, Grunwald K, Weinberger N, Satbhai SB, Mayer D, Busch W, Madalinski M, Stolt-Bergner P, Provart NJ, Mukhtar MS, Zipfel C, Desveaux D, Guttman DS, Belkhadir Y. Nature. 2018 Jan 18;553(7688):342-346. doi: 10.1038/nature25184. Epub 2018 Jan 10. PubMed 29320478.
Backbone
  Vector backbone: pECIA14
  Backbone manufacturer: Chris Garcia (Addgene plasmid # 47051)
  Vector type: Insect Expression
Growth in bacteria
  Bacterial resistance: Ampicillin, 100 μg/mL
  Growth temperature: 37°C
  Growth strain: DH5alpha
  Copy number: High Copy
Gene/Insert
  Gene/Insert name: AT2G19210
  Species: A. thaliana (mustard weed)
  Entrez Gene: AT2G19210 (a.k.a. AT2G19210, F27F23.1, F27F23_1)
  Promoter: Metallothionein (Copper-Inducible)
  Cloning method: Ligation Independent Cloning
Terms and licenses: Academic/Nonprofit Terms; Industry Terms: Not Available to Industry
Depositor comments: Plasmid for secreted expression in Drosophila cell culture by induction via CuSO4. Insert is an extracellular domain of indicated LRR-RK, C-terminally tagged with Pentameric rat COMP helix, Alkaline Phosphatase (human, placental), Flag, and hexahistidine tags. Insert Protein Sequence: SGFVSIDCGIPEDSSYNDETTDIKYVSDAAFVESGTIHSIDPEFQTSSLEKQFQNVRSFPEGNRNCYDVKPPQGKGFKYLIRTRFMYGNYDNLGKAPDFDLYLGFNIWDSVTIDNATTIVTKEIIHTLRSDHVHVCLVDKNRGTPFLSALEIRLLKSNTYETPYDSLILFKRWDLGGLGALPVRYKDDVFDRIWIPLRFPKYTIFNASLTIDSNNNEGFQPARFVMNTATSPEDLSQDIIFSWEPKDPTWKYFVYMHFAEVVELPSNETREFKVLLNEKEINMSSFSPRYLYTDTLFVQNPVSGPKLEFRLQQTPRSTLPPIINAIETYRVNEFLQSPTDQQDVDAIMRIKSKYGVKKSWLGDPCAPVKYPWKDINCSYVDNESPRIISVNLSSSGLTGEIDAAFSNLTLLHILDLSNNSLTGKIPDFLGNLHNLTELNLEGNKLSGAIPVKLLERSNKKLILLRIDGNPDLCVSASCQISDEKTKK
How to cite: AT2G19210 A3_pECIA14 was a gift from Youssef Belkhadir (Addgene plasmid # 114748 ; http://n2t.net/addgene:114748 ; RRID:Addgene_114748)
