[The description below was written by a language model from this plasmid's Addgene catalogue record and pLannotate feature annotations shown in this document.]
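Description:
AT2G19210 A3_pECIA14 is an insect-cell expression plasmid built on the pECIA14 backbone and designed for secreted protein production in Drosophila cell culture. It is propagated in E. coli through a high-copy ColE1/pUC-type origin and selected with ampicillin via the bla (AmpR) gene. The remaining bacterial features in the annotation (lac promoter and operator, CAP site, and fragments of lacI, lacZα, rop and bom) are remnants of the cloning-vector backbone and do not contribute to the payload. The record does not list any selection marker for insect cells.

The expression cassette is driven by the Drosophila metallothionein promoter, which is induced by adding copper sulfate. A Drosophila BiP signal sequence directs the product into the secretory pathway. It is followed by the extracellular domain of the Arabidopsis thaliana leucine-rich repeat receptor kinase AT2G19210, inserted by ligation-independent cloning. This ectodomain is fused at its C-terminus to the pentamerizing coiled-coil helix of rat COMP, human placental alkaline phosphatase, a FLAG epitope and a hexahistidine tag. The His tag is stated by the depositor but was not picked up in the feature table. An SV40 polyadenylation signal lies downstream of the cassette, although it is annotated on the opposite strand.

In this "prey" format, the COMP helix makes the ectodomain pentameric, which increases avidity for weak extracellular interactions, and alkaline phosphatase gives an enzymatic readout of binding. The plasmid is meant to be used with the matching bait vector, AT2G19210 A3_pECIA2, in extracellular interaction assays of the kind used to map the network of Arabidopsis LRR receptor kinase ectodomains.
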