Features (pLannotate 1.2.2; 19 found; start..end, strand, type, name):
     23..449     +  promoter       MT promoter: Drosophila metallothionein promoter
    467..520     +  sig_peptide    BiP signal sequence: Drosophila BiP signal sequence
    521..1981    +  CDS            Y2921_ARATH (fragment): Experimental evidence at protein level: Swiss-Prot protein existence level 1. From Arabidopsis thaliana (Mouse-ear cress).
   2018..2197    +  CDS            Comp (fragment): COMP_RAT - Experimental evidence at protein level: Swiss-Prot protein existence level 1. May play a role in the structural integrity of cartilage via its interaction with other extracellular matrix proteins such as the collagens and fibronectin. Can mediate the interaction of chondrocytes with the cartilage extracellular matrix through interaction with cell surface integrin receptors. Could play a role in the pathogenesis of osteoarthritis. Potent suppressor of apoptosis in both primary chondrocytes and transformed cells. Suppresses apoptosis by blocking the activation of caspase-3 and by indu
   2185..3637    +  CDS            SEAP (fragment): secreted alkaline phosphatase from human placenta The natural enzyme has a C-terminal transmembrane sequence that is replaced by a GPI anchor.
   3674..3703    +  CDS            2xFLAG (fragment): two tandem FLAG® epitope tags
   3809..3943    -  polyA_signal   SV40 poly(A) signal: SV40 polyadenylation signal
   3966..4050    -  CDS            large T antigen (fragment): large T antigen from SV40 (simian virus 40)
   4050..4074    +  misc_feature   MCS (fragment): pUC18/19 multiple cloning site
   4111..4127    -  protein_bind   lac operator: The lac repressor binds to the lac operator to inhibit transcription in E. coli. This inhibition can be relieved by adding lactose or isopropyl-β-D-thiogalactopyranoside (IPTG). lac repressor encoded by lacI
   4135..4165    -  promoter       lac promoter: promoter for the E. coli lac operon
   4180..4201    -  protein_bind   CAP binding site: CAP binding activates transcription in the presence of cAMP. E. coli catabolite activator protein
   4214..4306    -  CDS            lacI (fragment): lac repressor; lacI; The lac repressor binds to the lac operator to inhibit transcription in E. coli. This inhibition can be relieved by adding lactose or isopropyl-β-D-thiogalactopyranoside (IPTG).
   4489..5077    -  rep_origin     ori: high-copy-number ColE1/pMB1/pBR322/pUC origin of replication
   5248..6108    -  CDS            AmpR: β-lactamase; bla; confers resistance to ampicillin, carbenicillin, and related antibiotics
   6109..6213    -  promoter       AmpR promoter: bla
   6308..6343    +  CDS            rop (fragment): Rop protein, which maintains plasmids at low copy number; rop
   6445..6544    +  misc_feature   bom (fragment): basis of mobility region from pBR322
   6550..21      -  CDS            lacZα (fragment) (across the origin): LacZα fragment of β-galactosidase; lacZ fragment
>Addgene plasmid #114748 | AT2G19210 A3_pECIA14 | addgene full sequence | sequence record 270121 | Addgene NGS Result
GTAAAACGACGGCCAGTGAATTAATTCGTTGCAGGACAGGATGTGGTGCCCGATGTGACTAGCTCTTTGC
TGCAGGCCGTCCTATCCTCTGGTTCCGATAAGAGACCCAGAACTCCGGCCCCCCACCGCCCACCGCCACC
CCCATACATATGTGGTACGCAAGTAAGAGTGCCTGCGCATGCCCCATGTGCCCCACCAAGAGCTTTGCAT
CCCATACAAGTCCCCAAAGTGGAGAACCGAACCAATTCTTCGCGGGCAGAACAAAAGCTTCTGCACACGT
CTCCACTCGAATTTGGAGCCGGCCGGCGTGTGCAAAAGAGGTGAATCGAACGAAAGACCCGTGTGTAAAG
CCGCGTTTCCAAAATGTATAAAACCGAGAGCATCTGGCCAATGTGCATCAGTTGTGGTCAGCAGCAAAAT
CAAGTGAATCATCTCAGTGCAACTAAAGGGGGGATCCGATCTCAATATGAAGTTATGCATATTACTGGCC
GTCGTGGCCTTTGTTGGCCTCTCGCTCGGGTCAGGTTTTGTCAGTATAGATTGTGGTATACCTGAGGATT
CAAGCTATAATGATGAAACAACAGACATAAAGTATGTTTCAGATGCTGCGTTTGTTGAGTCTGGGACAAT
TCATAGCATAGATCCTGAGTTTCAAACAAGTTCTCTTGAGAAGCAGTTTCAAAACGTTAGGAGCTTCCCT
GAAGGCAACAGAAACTGTTACGATGTGAAGCCTCCGCAGGGAAAAGGCTTCAAGTATTTGATAAGAACCC
GTTTCATGTATGGTAACTACGATAATCTAGGGAAAGCACCGGACTTCGATCTTTATCTTGGGTTCAATAT
TTGGGATTCTGTTACAATAGATAACGCAACTACGATAGTTACCAAAGAGATCATCCACACTCTTCGCTCA
GACCATGTTCATGTGTGTCTTGTTGATAAAAACAGAGGAACTCCGTTCCTGTCTGCGTTAGAAATCAGGC
TCCTGAAGAGTAATACATACGAGACTCCTTATGATTCACTTATTCTGTTTAAAAGATGGGATCTTGGGGG
ACTCGGTGCTCTTCCCGTCAGGTACAAAGATGATGTTTTTGACCGGATATGGATACCTCTAAGGTTTCCA
AAGTATACCATCTTCAATGCATCGCTCACAATAGATTCGAATAACAACGAGGGATTCCAACCCGCTCGCT
TTGTTATGAACACTGCAACTTCACCTGAGGATTTAAGCCAAGACATAATCTTTTCTTGGGAACCAAAGGA
TCCTACTTGGAAGTATTTTGTGTATATGCACTTTGCAGAAGTTGTGGAGCTGCCAAGTAATGAGACAAGA
GAATTTAAGGTGTTATTAAACGAAAAGGAAATCAACATGAGCTCCTTTAGCCCGCGATACTTGTATACAG
ACACGCTTTTTGTTCAGAACCCCGTGAGCGGACCAAAACTCGAGTTTCGTCTTCAACAAACTCCTAGATC
TACCCTTCCACCCATCATTAACGCCATTGAAACATATCGTGTCAACGAGTTTCTACAGTCACCTACTGAT
CAACAAGATGTTGATGCAATTATGAGAATCAAGTCCAAGTATGGAGTGAAGAAGAGCTGGCTTGGGGACC
CTTGTGCTCCAGTAAAATACCCTTGGAAGGATATTAACTGCAGCTATGTCGATAATGAGTCTCCCAGAAT
TATTTCTGTAAATTTATCCTCGAGTGGCTTGACTGGAGAGATTGATGCAGCGTTCTCAAACCTTACATTG
TTACATATATTAGACTTATCAAACAACAGTTTAACAGGAAAAATACCTGATTTCCTCGGTAATCTACATA
ATTTGACAGAGTTAAACTTGGAAGGAAACAAGTTATCGGGTGCTATTCCGGTTAAACTATTGGAGAGATC
AAACAAAAAACTGATTTTGCTAAGAATTGATGGGAATCCGGACCTCTGCGTGTCTGCTTCATGTCAAATT
TCGGATGAGAAGACAAAAAAGCTGGAGGTGCTGTTCCAGGGACCAAGCGGCAATCCCGGCGGCGATCTGG
CCCCCCAGATGCTGCGCGAGCTGCAGGAGACCAATGCCGCCCTGCAGGACGTGCGCGAGCTGCTGCGCCA
CCGCGTGAAGGAGATCACCTTCCTGAAGAACACCGTGATGGAGTGCGACGCCTGCGGCATGCAGCCCTCT
AGAGGCTCCGGCTCCATCATCCCAGTTGAGGAGGAGAACCCGGACTTCTGGAACCGCGAGGCAGCCGAGG
CCCTGGGTGCCGCCAAGAAGCTGCAGCCTGCACAGACAGCCGCCAAGAACCTCATCATCTTCCTGGGCGA
TGGGATGGGGGTGTCTACGGTGACAGCTGCCAGGATCCTAAAAGGGCAGAAGAAGGACAAACTGGGGCCT
GAGATACCCCTGGCCATGGACCGCTTCCCATATGTGGCTCTGTCCAAGACATACAATGTAGACAAACATG
TGCCAGACAGTGGAGCCACAGCCACGGCCTACCTGTGCGGGGTCAAGGGCAACTTCCAGACCATTGGCTT
GAGTGCAGCCGCCCGCTTTAACCAGTGCAACACGACACGCGGCAACGAGGTCATCTCCGTGATGAATCGG
GCCAAGAAAGCAGGGAAGTCAGTGGGAGTGGTAACCACCACACGAGTGCAGCACGCCTCGCCAGCCGGCA
CCTACGCCCACACGGTGAACCGCAACTGGTACTCGGACGCCGACGTGCCTGCCTCGGCCCGCCAGGAGGG
GTGCCAGGACATCGCTACGCAGCTCATCTCCAACATGGACATTGACGTGATCCTAGGTGGAGGCCGAAAG
TACATGTTTCGCATGGGAACCCCAGACCCTGAGTACCCAGATGACTACAGCCAAGGTGGGACCAGGCTGG
ACGGGAAGAATCTGGTGCAGGAATGGCTGGCGAAGCGCCAGGGTGCCCGGTATGTGTGGAACCGCACTGA
GCTCATGCAGGCTTCCCTGGACCCGTCTGTGACCCATCTCATGGGTCTCTTTGAGCCTGGAGACATGAAA
TACGAGATCCACCGAGACTCCACACTGGACCCCTCCCTGATGGAGATGACAGAGGCTGCCCTGCGCCTGC
TGAGCAGGAACCCCCGCGGCTTCTTCCTCTTCGTGGAGGGTGGTCGCATCGACCATGGTCATCATGAAAG
CAGGGCTTACCGGGCACTGACTGAGACGATCATGTTCGACGACGCCATTGAGAGGGCGGGCCAGCTCACC
AGCGAGGAGGACACGCTGAGCCTCGTCACTGCCGACCACTCCCACGTCTTCTCCTTCGGAGGCTACCCCC
TGCGAGGGAGCTCCATCTTCGGGCTGGCCCCTGGCAAGGCCCGGGACAGGAAGGCCTACACGGTCCTCCT
ATACGGAAACGGTCCAGGCTATGTGCTCAAGGACGGCGCCCGGCCGGATGTTACCGAGAGCGAGAGCGGG
AGCCCCGAGTATCGGCAGCAGTCAGCAGTGCCCCTGGACGAAGAGACCCACGCAGGCGAGGACGTGGCGG
TGTTCGCGCGCGGCCCGCAGGCGCACCTGGTTCACGGCGTGCAGGAGCAGACCTTCATAGCGCACGTCAT
GGCCTTCGCCGCCTGCCTGGAGCCCTACACCGCCTGCGACCTGGCGCCCCCCGCCGGCACCACCGACGCC
GCGCACCCGGGTTCTAGAGGAAGCACCTCCGGCGATAACGATTACAAGGATGATGATGATAAGGCCAGCG
GCACCGGTCATCATCACCATCACCATTGAGTTTAAACCCGCTGATCAGCCTCGACTGTGCCTTCTAAGGC
CTGAGCTCGCTGATCAGCCTCGATCGAGGATCCAGACATGATAAGATACATTGATGAGTTTGGACAAACC
ACAACTAGAATGCAGTGAAAAAAATGCTTTATTTGTGAAATTTGTGATGCTATTGCTTTATTTGTAACCA
TTATAAGCTGCAATAAACAAGTTAACAACAACAATTGCATTCATTTTATGTTTCAGGTTCAGGGGGAGGT
GTGGGAGGTTTTTTAAAGCAAGTAAAACCTCTACAAATGTGGTATGGCTGATTATGATCAGTCGACCTGC
AGGCATGCAAGCTTGGCGTAATCATGGTCATAGCTGTTTCCTGTGTGAAATTGTTATCCGCTCACAATTC
CACACAACATACGAGCCGGAAGCATAAAGTGTAAAGCCTGGGGTGCCTAATGAGTGAGCTAACTCACATT
AATTGCGTTGCGCTCACTGCCCGCTTTCCAGTCGGGAAACCTGTCGTGCCAGCTGCATTAATGAATCGGC
CAACGCGCGGGGAGAGGCGGTTTGCGTATTGGGCGCTCTTCCGCTTCCTCGCTCACTGACTCGCTGCGCT
CGGTCGTTCGGCTGCGGCGAGCGGTATCAGCTCACTCAAAGGCGGTAATACGGTTATCCACAGAATCAGG
GGATAACGCAGGAAAGAACATGTGAGCAAAAGGCCAGCAAAAGGCCAGGAACCGTAAAAAGGCCGCGTTG
CTGGCGTTTTTCCATAGGCTCCGCCCCCCTGACGAGCATCACAAAAATCGACGCTCAAGTCAGAGGTGGC
GAAACCCGACAGGACTATAAAGATACCAGGCGTTTCCCCCTGGAAGCTCCCTCGTGCGCTCTCCTGTTCC
GACCCTGCCGCTTACCGGATACCTGTCCGCCTTTCTCCCTTCGGGAAGCGTGGCGCTTTCTCATAGCTCA
CGCTGTAGGTATCTCAGTTCGGTGTAGGTCGTTCGCTCCAAGCTGGGCTGTGTGCACGAACCCCCCGTTC
AGCCCGACCGCTGCGCCTTATCCGGTAACTATCGTCTTGAGTCCAACCCGGTAAGACACGACTTATCGCC
ACTGGCAGCAGCCACTGGTAACAGGATTAGCAGAGCGAGGTATGTAGGCGGTGCTACAGAGTTCTTGAAG
TGGTGGCCTAACTACGGCTACACTAGAAGAACAGTATTTGGTATCTGCGCTCTGCTGAAGCCAGTTACCT
TCGGAAAAAGAGTTGGTAGCTCTTGATCCGGCAAACAAACCACCGCTGGTAGCGGTGGTTTTTTTGTTTG
CAAGCAGCAGATTACGCGCAGAAAAAAAGGATCTCAAGAAGATCCTTTGATCTTTTCTACGGGGTCTGAC
GCTCAGTGGAACGAAAACTCACGTTAAGGGATTTTGGTCATGAGATTATCAAAAAGGATCTTCACCTAGA
TCCTTTTAAATTAAAAATGAAGTTTTAAATCAATCTAAAGTATATATGAGTAAACTTGGTCTGACAGTTA
CCAATGCTTAATCAGTGAGGCACCTATCTCAGCGATCTGTCTATTTCGTTCATCCATAGTTGCCTGACTC
CCCGTCGTGTAGATAACTACGATACGGGAGGGCTTACCATCTGGCCCCAGTGCTGCAATGATACCGCGAG
ACCCACGCTCACCGGCTCCAGATTTATCAGCAATAAACCAGCCAGCCGGAAGGGCCGAGCGCAGAAGTGG
TCCTGCAACTTTATCCGCCTCCATCCAGTCTATTAATTGTTGCCGGGAAGCTAGAGTAAGTAGTTCGCCA
GTTAATAGTTTGCGCAACGTTGTTGCCATTGCTACAGGCATCGTGGTGTCACGCTCGTCGTTTGGTATGG
CTTCATTCAGCTCCGGTTCCCAACGATCAAGGCGAGTTACATGATCCCCCATGTTGTGCAAAAAAGCGGT
TAGCTCCTTCGGTCCTCCGATCGTTGTCAGAAGTAAGTTGGCCGCAGTGTTATCACTCATGGTTATGGCA
GCACTGCATAATTCTCTTACTGTCATGCCATCCGTAAGATGCTTTTCTGTGACTGGTGAGTACTCAACCA
AGTCATTCTGAGAATAGTGTATGCGGCGACCGAGTTGCTCTTGCCCGGCGTCAATACGGGATAATACCGC
GCCACATAGCAGAACTTTAAAAGTGCTCATCATTGGAAAACGTTCTTCGGGGCGAAAACTCTCAAGGATC
TTACCGCTGTTGAGATCCAGTTCGATGTAACCCACTCGTGCACCCAACTGATCTTCAGCATCTTTTACTT
TCACCAGCGTTTCTGGGTGAGCAAAAACAGGAAGGCAAAATGCCGCAAAAAAGGGAATAAGGGCGACACG
GAAATGTTGAATACTCATACTCTTCCTTTTTCAATATTATTGAAGCATTTATCAGGGTTATTGTCTCATG
AGCGGATACATATTTGAATGTATTTAGAAAAATAAACAAATAGGGGTTCCGCGCACATTTCCCCGAAAAG
TGCCACCTGACGTCTAAGAAACCATTATTATCATGACATTAACCTATAAAAATAGGCGTATCACGAGGCC
CTTTCGTCTCGCGCGTTTCGGTGATGACGGTGAAAACCTCTGACACATGCAGCTCCCGGAGACGGTCACA
GCTTGTCTGTAAGCGGATGCCGGGAGCAGACAAGCCCGTCAGGGCGCGTCAGCGGGTGTTGGCGGGTGTC
GGGGCTGGCTTAACTATGCGGCATCAGAGCAGATTGTACTGAGAGTGCACCATATGCGGTGTGAAATACC
GCACAGATGCGTAAGGAGAAAATACCGCATCAGGCGCCATTCGCCATTCAGGCTGCGCAACTGTTGGGAA
GGGCGATCGGTGCGGGCCTCTTCGCTATTACGCCAGCTGGCGAAAGGGGGATGTGCTGCAAGGCGATTAA
GTTGGGTAACGCCAGGGTTTTCCCAGTCACGACGTT
